Addgene plasmid #67503: pF CAG luc-EGFP-cre puro
Purpose: Constitutive expression of a firefly luciferase-enhanced green fluorescent protein-cre recombinase fusion protein in mammalian cells
Depositing lab: Brett Stringer. Depositing organization: QIMR Berghofer Medical Research Institute. Publication: A reference collection of patient-derived cell line and xenograft models of proneural, classical and mesenchymal glioblastoma. Stringer BW, Day BW, D'Souza RCJ, Jamieson PR, Ensbey KS, Bruce ZC, Lim YC, Goasdoue K, Offenhauser C, Akgul S, Allan S, Robertson T, Lucas P, Tollesson G, Campbell S, Winter C, Do H, Dobrovic A, Inglis PL, Jeffree RL, Johns TG, Boyd AW. Sci Rep. 2019 Mar 20;9(1):4902. doi: 10.1038/s41598-019-41277-z. PubMed 30894629.
Backbone
  Vector backbone: pF MCS puro
  Backbone size w/o insert (bp): 10733
  Total vector size (bp): 14192
  Vector type: Mammalian Expression, Lentiviral, Cre/Lox, Luciferase ; Fluorescent protein
  Selectable markers: Puromycin ; EFGP (FACS)
Growth in bacteria
  Bacterial resistance: Ampicillin, 100 μg/mL
  Growth temperature: 37°C
  Growth strain: Stbl3
  Growth instructions: LB broth
  Copy number: High Copy
Gene/Insert
  Gene/Insert name: luciferase-EGFP-cre
  Species: Synthetic; Firefly-Aequorea victoria (synthetic)-P1 bacteriophage
  Insert size (bp): 3459
  Promoter: CAG
  Cloning method: Restriction Enzyme; 5′ cloning site BamHI (not destroyed); 3′ cloning site NheI (not destroyed)
  Sequencing primers: 5′ GCAACGTGCTGGTTGTTGTG; 3′ GGGGACTTTCCACACCCTAAC
Resource information
  A portion of this plasmid was derived from a plasmid made by: The firefly luciferase coding sequence was derived from pGL2-Basic. The EGFP-cre sequence was derived from pIGCN21 (NCI at Frederick).
Terms and licenses: Academic/Nonprofit Terms; Industry Terms: Not Available to Industry
How to cite: pF CAG luc-EGFP-cre puro was a gift from Brett Stringer (Addgene plasmid # 67503 ; http://n2t.net/addgene:67503 ; RRID:Addgene_67503)
