[The description below was written by a language model from this plasmid's Addgene catalogue record and pLannotate feature annotations shown in this document.]
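Description:
pF CAG luc-EGFP-cre puro is an HIV-1-based lentiviral transfer plasmid of about 14.2 kb, built on the pF MCS puro backbone, for constitutive expression of a tripartite reporter-recombinase fusion in mammalian cells. It is propagated in E. coli through a high-copy ColE1/pUC-type origin with ampicillin resistance, and it also carries an f1 origin. The plasmid backbone outside the viral region additionally holds an SV40/EM7-driven bleomycin/Zeocin resistance cassette. Viral genomic RNA is transcribed from a CMV enhancer/promoter fused to a truncated 5' LTR. It includes the Ψ packaging signal with a partial gag segment, the Rev response element for Rev-dependent nuclear export, and the cPPT/CTS. The viral region ends with a WPRE, which enhances transcript expression, a second truncated LTR and a bGH polyadenylation signal.

The payload, cloned between BamHI and NheI, is a roughly 3.5 kb open reading frame. It joins firefly (Photinus pyralis) luciferase, derived from pGL2-Basic, to EGFP and then to bacteriophage P1 Cre recombinase; the EGFP-cre portion comes from pIGCN21. Expression is driven by the CAG promoter, annotated here as a CMV enhancer, the chicken β-actin promoter and a chimeric β-actin/β-globin intron. Downstream, a separate SV40 promoter drives puromycin N-acetyltransferase, so transduced cells can be selected with puromycin or sorted by EGFP fluorescence. A single polypeptide therefore provides bioluminescence, fluorescence and recombination at loxP sites. This suits the construct to stably marking cells while excising or rearranging floxed sequences. The associated publication describes patient-derived glioblastoma cell line and xenograft models, though the record does not state how the plasmid was used there.
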