Features (pLannotate 1.2.2; 37 found; start..end, strand, type, name):
    159..488     +  promoter       SV40 promoter: SV40 enhancer and early promoter
    536..583     +  promoter       EM7 promoter: synthetic bacterial promoter&nbsp
    607..977     +  CDS            BleoR: antibiotic-binding protein; Sh ble from Streptoalloteichus hindustanus; confers resistance to bleomycin, phleomycin, and Zeocin™
    987..1112    +  CDS            ble (fragment): BLE_KLEPN - Experimental evidence at protein level: Swiss-Prot protein existence level 1. Binding protein with a strong affinity to the bleomycin family of antibiotics. Binds to CL990; an antimitotic-antibiotic compound. From Klebsiella pneumoniae.
   1107..1228    +  polyA_signal   SV40 poly(A) signal: SV40 polyadenylation signal
   1299..1321    -  protein_bind   lac operator (fragment): The lac repressor binds to the lac operator to inhibit transcription in E. coli. This inhibition can be relieved by adding lactose or isopropyl-β-D-thiogalactopyranoside (IPTG). lac repressor encoded by lacI
   1325..1355    -  promoter       lac promoter: promoter for the E. coli lac operon
   1370..1391    -  protein_bind   CAP binding site: CAP binding activates transcription in the presence of cAMP. E. coli catabolite activator protein
   1404..1496    -  CDS            lacI (fragment): lac repressor; lacI; The lac repressor binds to the lac operator to inhibit transcription in E. coli. This inhibition can be relieved by adding lactose or isopropyl-β-D-thiogalactopyranoside (IPTG).
   1679..2267    -  rep_origin     ori: high-copy-number ColE1/pMB1/pBR322/pUC origin of replication
   2438..3298    -  CDS            AmpR: β-lactamase; bla; confers resistance to ampicillin, carbenicillin, and related antibiotics
   3299..3370    -  promoter       AmpR promoter: bla
   3463..3515    -  misc_feature   bom (fragment): basis of mobility region from pBR322
   3670..4049    +  enhancer       CMV enhancer: human cytomegalovirus immediate early enhancer
   4050..4249    +  promoter       CMV promoter: human cytomegalovirus (CMV) immediate early promoter
   4267..4447    +  LTR            5' LTR (truncated): truncated 5' long terminal repeat (LTR) from HIV-1
   4494..4619    +  misc_feature   HIV-1 Ψ: packaging signal of human immunodeficiency virus type 1
   4603..4966    +  CDS            HIV-1 gag (fragment): gag protein from human immunodeficiency virus 1; gag
   5112..5345    +  misc_feature   RRE: The Rev response element (RRE) of HIV-1 allows for Rev-dependent mRNA export from the nucleus to the cytoplasm.
   5723..5823    +  CDS            Rev (fragment): human immunodeficiency virus 1 (HIV-1) Rev protein; rev; enhances nuclear export of unspliced and incompletely spliced viral mRNAs
   5873..5990    +  misc_feature   cPPT/CTS: central polypurine tract and central termination sequence of HIV-1
   6035..6401    +  enhancer       CMV enhancer: human cytomegalovirus immediate early enhancer
   6404..6679    +  promoter       chicken β-actin promoter: No description available
   6680..7688    +  intron         chimeric intron: chimera between introns from chicken β-actin and rabbit β-globin
   7752..9401    +  CDS            LUCI_PHOPY: Experimental evidence at protein level: Swiss-Prot protein existence level 1. Produces green light with a wavelength of 562 nm. From Photinus pyralis (Common eastern firefly) (Lampyris pyralis).
   9417..10133   +  CDS            EGFP: EGFP is a basic (constitutively fluorescent) green fluorescent protein published in 1996, derived from Aequorea victoria. It is reported to be a rapidly-maturing weak dimer with moderate acid sensitivity.
  10134..10172   +  misc_feature   MCS (fragment): multiple cloning site
  10173..11200   +  CDS            Cre (fragment): site-specific recombinase Cre is a site-specific recombinase from bacteriophage P1. Recombination occurs at loxP sequences.
  11254..11583   +  promoter       SV40 promoter: SV40 enhancer and early promoter
  11593..12192   +  CDS            PuroR: puromycin N-acetyltransferase; pac from Streptomyces alboniger; confers resistance to puromycin
  12294..12318   +  misc_feature   MCS (fragment): pBluescript multiple cloning site
  12318..12906   +  misc_feature   WPRE: woodchuck hepatitis virus posttranscriptional regulatory element
  12843..13424   +  CDS            nef (fragment): NEF_HV1H2 - Experimental evidence at protein level: Swiss-Prot protein existence level 1. Extracellular Nef protein targets CD4(+) T-lymphocytes for apoptosis by interacting with CXCR4 surface receptors. From Human immunodeficiency virus type 1 group M subtype B (isolate HXB2) (HIV-1).
  13431..13611   +  LTR            5' LTR (truncated): truncated 5' long terminal repeat (LTR) from HIV-1
  13643..13867   +  polyA_signal   bGH poly(A) signal: bovine growth hormone polyadenylation signal
  13871..13892   +  promoter       SV40 promoter (fragment): SV40 enhancer and early promoter
  13913..145     +  rep_origin     f1 ori (across the origin) (sequence partly withheld): f1 bacteriophage origin of replication; arrow indicates direction of (+) strand synthesis
>Addgene plasmid #67503 | pF CAG luc-EGFP-cre puro | depositor full sequence | sequence record 120118 | pF CAG luc-EGFP-cre puro sequence 14193 bps
ACGTTCTTT
[37 nt withheld, positions 10-46]
ACCCTATCTCGGTCTATTCTTTTGATTTATAAGGGATTTTGCCGATTTCGGCCTATTGGTTAAAAAATGA
GCTGATTTAACAAAAATTTAACGCGAATTAATTCTGTGGAATGTGTGTCAGTTAGGGTGTGGAAAGTCCC
CAGGCTCCCCAGCAGGCAGAAGTATGCAAAGCATGCATCTCAATTAGTCAGCAACCAGGTGTGGAAAGTC
CCCAGGCTCCCCAGCAGGCAGAAGTATGCAAAGCATGCATCTCAATTAGTCAGCAACCATAGTCCCGCCC
CTAACTCCGCCCATCCCGCCCCTAACTCCGCCCAGTTCCGCCCATTCTCCGCCCCATGGCTGACTAATTT
TTTTTATTTATGCAGAGGCCGAGGCCGCCTCTGCCTCTGAGCTATTCCAGAAGTAGTGAGGAGGCTTTTT
TGGAGGCCTAGGCTTTTGCAAAAAGCTCCCGGGAGCTTGTATATCCATTTTCGGATCTGATCAGCACGTG
TTGACAATTAATCATCGGCATAGTATATCGGCATAGTATAATACGACAAGGTGAGGAACTAAACCATGGC
CCAAGTTGACCAGTGCCGTTCCGGTGCTCACCGCGCGCGACGTCGCCGGAGCGGTCGAGTTCTGGACCGA
CCGGCTCGGGTTCTCCCGGGACTTCGTGGAGGACGACTTCGCCGGTGGGGTCCGGGACGACGGGACCCTG
TTCATCAGCGGCGGTCCAGGACCAGGTGGTGCCGGACACACCCTGGCCTGGGTGTGGGTGCGCGGCCTGG
ACGAGCTGTACGCCGAGTGGTCGGAGGTCGTGTCCACGAACTTCCGGGACGCCTCCGGGCCGGCCATGAC
CGAGATCGGCGAGCAGCCGTGGGGGCGGGAGTTCGCCCTGCGCGACCCGGCCGGCAACTGCGTGCACTTC
GTGGCCGAGGAGCAGGACTGACACGTGCTACGAGATTTCGATTCCACCGCCGCCTTCTATGAAAGGTTGG
GCTTCGGAATCGTTTTCCGGGACGCCGGCTGGATGATCCTCCAGCGCGGGGATCTCATGCTGGAGTTCTT
CGCCCACCCCAACTTGTTTATTGCAGCTTATAATGGTTACAAATAAAGCAATAGCATCACAAATTTCACA
AATAAAGCATTTTTTTCACTGCATTCTAGTTGTGGTTTGTCCAAACTCATCAATGTATCTTATCATGTCT
GTATACCGTCGACCTCTAGCTAGAGCTTGGCGTAATCATGGTCATAGCTGTTTCCTGTGTGAAATTGTTA
TCCGCTCACAATTCCACACAACATACGAGCCGGAAGCATAAAGTGTAAAGCCTGGGGTGCCTAATGAGTG
AGCTAACTCACATTAATTGCGTTGCGCTCACTGCCCGCTTTCCAGTCGGGAAACCTGTCGTGCCAGCTGC
ATTAATGAATCGGCCAACGCGCGGGGAGAGGCGGTTTGCGTATTGGGCGCTCTTCCGCTTCCTCGCTCAC
TGACTCGCTGCGCTCGGTCGTTCGGCTGCGGCGAGCGGTATCAGCTCACTCAAAGGCGGTAATACGGTTA
TCCACAGAATCAGGGGATAACGCAGGAAAGAACATGTGAGCAAAAGGCCAGCAAAAGGCCAGGAACCGTA
AAAAGGCCGCGTTGCTGGCGTTTTTCCATAGGCTCCGCCCCCCTGACGAGCATCACAAAAATCGACGCTC
AAGTCAGAGGTGGCGAAACCCGACAGGACTATAAAGATACCAGGCGTTTCCCCCTGGAAGCTCCCTCGTG
CGCTCTCCTGTTCCGACCCTGCCGCTTACCGGATACCTGTCCGCCTTTCTCCCTTCGGGAAGCGTGGCGC
TTTCTCAATGCTCACGCTGTAGGTATCTCAGTTCGGTGTAGGTCGTTCGCTCCAAGCTGGGCTGTGTGCA
CGAACCCCCCGTTCAGCCCGACCGCTGCGCCTTATCCGGTAACTATCGTCTTGAGTCCAACCCGGTAAGA
CACGACTTATCGCCACTGGCAGCAGCCACTGGTAACAGGATTAGCAGAGCGAGGTATGTAGGCGGTGCTA
CAGAGTTCTTGAAGTGGTGGCCTAACTACGGCTACACTAGAAGGACAGTATTTGGTATCTGCGCTCTGCT
GAAGCCAGTTACCTTCGGAAAAAGAGTTGGTAGCTCTTGATCCGGCAAACAAACCACCGCTGGTAGCGGT
GGTTTTTTTGTTTGCAAGCAGCAGATTACGCGCAGAAAAAAAGGATCTCAAGAAGATCCTTTGATCTTTT
CTACGGGGTCTGACGCTCAGTGGAACGAAAACTCACGTTAAGGGATTTTGGTCATGAGATTATCAAAAAG
GATCTTCACCTAGATCCTTTTAAATTAAAAATGAAGTTTTAAATCAATCTAAAGTATATATGAGTAAACT
TGGTCTGACAGTTACCAATGCTTAATCAGTGAGGCACCTATCTCAGCGATCTGTCTATTTCGTTCATCCA
TAGTTGCCTGACTCCCCGTCGTGTAGATAACTACGATACGGGAGGGCTTACCATCTGGCCCCAGTGCTGC
AATGATACCGCGAGACCCACGCTCACCGGCTCCAGATTTATCAGCAATAAACCAGCCAGCCGGAAGGGCC
GAGCGCAGAAGTGGTCCTGCAACTTTATCCGCCTCCATCCAGTCTATTAATTGTTGCCGGGAAGCTAGAG
TAAGTAGTTCGCCAGTTAATAGTTTGCGCAACGTTGTTGCCATTGCTACAGGCATCGTGGTGTCACGCTC
GTCGTTTGGTATGGCTTCATTCAGCTCCGGTTCCCAACGATCAAGGCGAGTTACATGATCCCCCATGTTG
TGCAAAAAAGCGGTTAGCTCCTTCGGTCCTCCGATCGTTGTCAGAAGTAAGTTGGCCGCAGTGTTATCAC
TCATGGTTATGGCAGCACTGCATAATTCTCTTACTGTCATGCCATCCGTAAGATGCTTTTCTGTGACTGG
TGAGTACTCAACCAAGTCATTCTGAGAATAGTGTATGCGGCGACCGAGTTGCTCTTGCCCGGCGTCAATA
CGGGATAATACCGCGCCACATAGCAGAACTTTAAAAGTGCTCATCATTGGAAAACGTTCTTCGGGGCGAA
AACTCTCAAGGATCTTACCGCTGTTGAGATCCAGTTCGATGTAACCCACTCGTGCACCCAACTGATCTTC
AGCATCTTTTACTTTCACCAGCGTTTCTGGGTGAGCAAAAACAGGAAGGCAAAATGCCGCAAAAAAGGGA
ATAAGGGCGACACGGAAATGTTGAATACTCATACTCTTCCTTTTTCAATATTATTGAAGCATTTATCAGG
GTTATTGTCTCATGAGCGGATACATATTTGAATGTATTTTAGAAAAATAAACAAATAGGGGTTCCGCGCA
CATTTCCCCGAAAAGTGCCACCTGACGTCGACGGATCGGGAGATCTCCCGATCCCCTATGGTGCACTCTC
AGTACAATCTGCTCTGATGCCGCATAGTTAAGCCAGTATCTGCTCCCTGCTTGTGTGTTGGAGGTCGCTG
AGTAGTGCGCGAGCAAAATTTAAGCTACAACAAGGCAAGGCTTGACCGACAATTGCATGAAGAATCTGCT
TAGGGTTAGGCGTTTTGCGCTGCTTCGCGATGTACGGGCCAGATATACGCGTTGACATTGATTATTGACT
AGTTATTAATAGTAATCAATTACGGGGTCATTAGTTCATAGCCCATATATGGAGTTCCGCGTTACATAAC
TTACGGTAAATGGCCCGCCTGGCTGACCGCCCAACGACCCCCGCCCATTGACGTCAATAATGACGTATGT
TCCCATAGTAACGCCAATAGGGACTTTCCATTGACGTCAATGGGTGGAGTATTTACGGTAAACTGCCCAC
TTGGCAGTACATCAAGTGTATCATATGCCAAGTACGCCCCCTATTGACGTCAATGACGGTAAATGGCCCG
CCTGGCATTATGCCCAGTACATGACCTTATGGGACTTTCCTACTTGGCAGTACATCTACGTATTAGTCAT
CGCTATTACCATGGTGATGCGGTTTTGGCAGTACATCAATGGGCGTGGATAGCGGTTTGACTCACGGGGA
TTTCCAAGTCTCCACCCCATTGACGTCAATGGGAGTTTGTTTTGGCACCAAAATCAACGGGACTTTCCAA
AATGTCGTAACAACTCCGCCCCATTGACGCAAATGGGCGGTAGGCGTGTACGGTGGGAGGTCTATATAAG
CAGCGCGTTTTGCCTGTACTGGGTCTCTCTGGTTAGACCAGATCTGAGCCTGGGAGCTCTCTGGCTAACT
AGGGAACCCACTGCTTAAGCCTCAATAAAGCTTGCCTTGAGTGCTTCAAGTAGTGTGTGCCCGTCTGTTG
TGTGACTCTGGTAACTAGAGATCCCTCAGACCCTTTTAGTCAGTGTGGAAAATCTCTAGCAGTGGCGCCC
GAACAGGGACTTGAAAGCGAAAGGGAAACCAGAGGAGCTCTCTCGACGCAGGACTCGGCTTGCTGAAGCG
CGCACGGCAAGAGGCGAGGGGCGGCGACTGGTGAGTACGCCAAAAATTTTGACTAGCGGAGGCTAGAAGG
AGAGAGATGGGTGCGAGAGCGTCAGTATTAAGCGGGGGAGAATTAGATCGCGATGGGAAAAAATTCGGTT
AAGGCCAGGGGGAAAGAAAAAATATAAATTAAAACATATAGTATGGGCAAGCAGGGAGCTAGAACGATTC
GCAGTTAATCCTGGCCTGTTAGAAACATCAGAAGGCTGTAGACAAATACTGGGACAGCTACAACCATCCC
TTCAGACAGGATCAGAAGAACTTAGATCATTATATAATACAGTAGCAACCCTCTATTGTGTGCATCAAAG
GATAGAGATAAAAGACACCAAGGAAGCTTTAGACAAGATAGAGGAAGAGCAAAACAAAAGTAAGACCACC
GCACAGCAAGCGGCCGCTGATCTTCAGACCTGGAGGAGGAGATATGAGGGACAATTGGAGAAGTGAATTA
TATAAATATAAAGTAGTAAAAATTGAACCATTAGGAGTAGCACCCACCAAGGCAAAGAGAAGAGTGGTGC
AGAGAGAAAAAAGAGCAGTGGGAATAGGAGCTTTGTTCCTTGGGTTCTTGGGAGCAGCAGGAAGCACTAT
GGGCGCAGCGTCAATGACGCTGACGGTACAGGCCAGACAATTATTGTCTGGTATAGTGCAGCAGCAGAAC
AATTTGCTGAGGGCTATTGAGGCGCAACAGCATCTGTTGCAACTCACAGTCTGGGGCATCAAGCAGCTCC
AGGCAAGAATCCTGGCTGTGGAAAGATACCTAAAGGATCAACAGCTCCTGGGGATTTGGGGTTGCTCTGG
AAAACTCATTTGCACCACTGCTGTGCCTTGGAATGCTAGTTGGAGTAATAAATCTCTGGAACAGATTTGG
AATCACACGACCTGGATGGAGTGGGACAGAGAAATTAACAATTACACAAGCTTAATACACTCCTTTAATT
GAAGAATCGCAAAACCAGCAAGAAAAGAATGAACAAGAATTATTGGAATTAGATAAATGGGCAAGTTTGT
GGAATTGGTTTAACATAACAAATTGGCTGTGGTATATAAAATTATTCATAATGATAGTAGGAGGCTTGGT
AGGTTTAAGAATAGTTTTTGCTGTACTTTCTATAGTGAATAGAGTTAGGCAGGGATATTCACCATTATCG
TTTCAGACCCACCTCCCAACCCCGAGGGGACCCGACAGGCCCGAAGGAATAGAAGAAGAAGGTGGAGAGA
GAGACAGAGACAGATCCATTCGATTAGTGAACGGATCGGCACTGCGTGCGCCAATTCTGCAGACAAATGG
CAGTATTCATCCACAATTTTAAAAGAAAAGGGGGGATTGGGGGGTACAGTGCAGGGGAAAGAATAGTAGA
CATAATAGCAACAGACATACAAACTAAAGAATTACAAAAACAAATTACAAAAATTCAAAATTTTCGGGTT
TATTACAGGGACAGCAGAGATCCAGTTTGGTTAATTAAGACTAGTTATTAATAGTAATCAATTACGGGGT
CATTAGTTCATAGCCCATATATGGAGTTCCGCGTTACATAACTTACGGTAAATGGCCCGCCTGGCTGACC
GCCCAACGACCCCCGCCCATTGACGTCAATAATGACGTATGTTCCCATAGTAACGCCAATAGGGACTTTC
CATTGACGTCAATGGGTGGACTATTTACGGTAAACTGCCCACTTGGCAGTACATCAAGTGTATCATATGC
CAAGTACGCCCCCTATTGACGTCAATGACGGTAAATGGCCCGCCTGGCATTATGCCCAGTACATGACCTT
ATGGGACTTTCCTACTTGGCAGTACATCTACGTATTAGTCATCGCTATTACCATGGGTCGAGGTGAGCCC
CACGTTCTGCTTCACTCTCCCCATCTCCCCCCCCTCCCCACCCCCAATTTTGTATTTATTTATTTTTTAA
TTATTTTGTGCAGCGATGGGGGCGGGGGGGGGGGGGGCGCGCGCCAGGCGGGGCGGGGCGGGGCGAGGGG
CGGGGCGGGGCGAGGCGGAGAGGTGCGGCGGCAGCCAATCAGAGCGGCGCGCTCCGAAAGTTTCCTTTTA
TGGCGAGGCGGCGGCGGCGGCGGCCCTATAAAAAGCGAAGCGCGCGGCGGGCGGGAGTCGCTGCGTTGCC
TTCGCCCCGTGCCCCGCTCCGCGCCGCCTCGCGCCGCCCGCCCCGGCTCTGACTGACCGCGTTACTCCCA
CAGGTGAGCGGGCGGGACGGCCCTTCTCCTCCGGGCTGTAATTAGCGCTTGGTTTAATGACGGCTCGTTT
CTTTTCTGTGGCTGCGTGAAAGCCTTAAAGGGCTCCGGGAGGGCCCTTTGTGCGGGGGGGAGCGGCTCGG
GGGGTGCGTGCGTGTGTGTGTGCGTGGGGAGCGCCGCGTGCGGCCCGCGCTGCCCGGCGGCTGTGAGCGC
TGCGGGCGCGGCGCGGGGCTTTGTGCGCTCCGCGTGTGCGCGAGGGGAGCGCGGCCGGGGGCGGTGCCCC
GCGGTGCGGGGGGGCTGCGAGGGGAACAAAGGCTGCGTGCGGGGTGTGTGCGTGGGGGGGTGAGCAGGGG
GTGTGGGCGCGGCGGTCGGGCTGTAACCCCCCCCTGCACCCCCCTCCCCGAGTTGCTGAGCACGGCCCGG
CTTCGGGTGCGGGGCTCCGTGCGGGGCGTGGCGCGGGGCTCGCCGTGCCGGGCGGGGGGTGGCGGCAGGT
GGGGGTGCCGGGCGGGGCGGGGCCGCCTCGGGCCGGGGAGGGCTCGGGGGAGGGGCGCGGCGGCCCCGGA
GCGCCGGCGGCTGTCGAGGCGCGGCGAGCCGCAGCCATTGCCTTTTATGGTAATCGTGCGAGAGGGCGCA
GGGACTTCCTTTGTCCCAAATCTGGCGGAGCCGAAATCTGGGAGGCGCCGCCGCACCCCCTCTAGCGGGC
GCGGGCGAAGCGGTGCGGCGCCGGCAGGAAGGAAATGGGCGGGGAGGGCCTTCGTGCGTCGCCGCGCCGC
CGTCCCCTTCTCCATCTCCAGCCTCGGGGCTGCCGCAGGGGGACGGCTGCCTTCGGGGGGGACGGGGCAG
GGCGGGGTTCGGCTTCTGGCGTGTGACCGGCGGCTCTAGAGCCTCTGCTAACCATGTTCATGCCTTCTTC
TTTTTCCTACAGCTCCTGGGCAACGTGCTGGTTATTGTGCTGTCTCATCATTTTGGCAAAGGATCCGCCG
CCACCATGGAAGACGCCAAAAACATAAAGAAAGGCCCGGCGCCATTCTATCCTCTAGAGGATGGAACCGC
TGGAGAGCAACTGCATAAGGCTATGAAGAGATACGCCCTGGTTCCTGGAACAATTGCTTTTACAGATGCA
CATATCGAGGTGAACATCACGTACGCGGAATACTTCGAAATGTCCGTTCGGTTGGCAGAAGCTATGAAAC
GATATGGGCTGAATACAAATCACAGAATCGTCGTATGCAGTGAAAACTCTCTTCAATTCTTTATGCCGGT
GTTGGGCGCGTTATTTATCGGAGTTGCAGTTGCGCCCGCGAACGACATTTATAATGAACGTGAATTGCTC
AACAGTATGAACATTTCGCAGCCTACCGTAGTGTTTGTTTCCAAAAAGGGGTTGCAAAAAATTTTGAACG
TGCAAAAAAAATTACCAATAATCCAGAAAATTATTATCATGGATTCTAAAACGGATTACCAGGGATTTCA
GTCGATGTACACGTTCGTCACATCTCATCTACCTCCCGGTTTTAATGAATACGATTTTGTACCAGAGTCC
TTTGATCGTGACAAAACAATTGCACTGATAATGAATTCCTCTGGATCTACTGGGTTACCTAAGGGTGTGG
CCCTTCCGCATAGAACTGCCTGCGTCAGATTCTCGCATGCCAGAGATCCTATTTTTGGCAATCAAATCAT
TCCGGATACTGCGATTTTAAGTGTTGTTCCATTCCATCACGGTTTTGGAATGTTTACTACACTCGGATAT
TTGATATGTGGATTTCGAGTCGTCTTAATGTATAGATTTGAAGAAGAGCTGTTTTTACGATCCCTTCAGG
ATTACAAAATTCAAAGTGCGTTGCTAGTACCAACCCTATTTTCATTCTTCGCCAAAAGCACTCTGATTGA
CAAATACGATTTATCTAATTTACACGAAATTGCTTCTGGGGGCGCACCTCTTTCGAAAGAAGTCGGGGAA
GCGGTTGCAAAACGCTTCCATCTTCCAGGGATACGACAAGGATATGGGCTCACTGAGACTACATCAGCTA
TTCTGATTACACCCGAGGGGGATGATAAACCGGGCGCGGTCGGTAAAGTTGTTCCATTTTTTGAAGCGAA
GGTTGTGGATCTGGATACCGGGAAAACGCTGGGCGTTAATCAGAGAGGCGAATTATGTGTCAGAGGACCT
ATGATTATGTCCGGTTATGTAAACAATCCGGAAGCGACCAACGCCTTGATTGACAAGGATGGATGGCTAC
ATTCTGGAGACATAGCTTACTGGGACGAAGACGAACACTTCTTCATAGTTGACCGCTTGAAGTCTTTAAT
TAAATACAAAGGATATCAGGTGGCCCCCGCTGAATTGGAATCGATATTGTTACAACACCCCAACATCTTC
GACGCGGGCGTGGCAGGTCTTCCCGACGATGACGCCGGTGAACTTCCCGCCGCCGTTGTTGTTTTGGAGC
ACGGAAAGACGATGACGGAAAAAGAGATCGTGGATTACGTCGCCAGTCAAGTAACAACCGCGAAAAAGTT
GCGCGGAGGAGTTGTGTTTGTGGACGAAGTACCGAAAGGTCTTACCGGAAAACTCGACGCAAGAAAAATC
AGAGAGATCCTCATAAAGGCCAAGAAGGGCGGAAAGTCCAAATTGGCTAGCGGATCCGGAATGGTGAGCA
AGGGCGAGGAGCTGTTCACCGGGGTGGTGCCCATCCTGGTCGAGCTGGACGGCGACGTAAACGGCCACAA
GTTCAGCGTGTCCGGCGAGGGCGAGGGCGATGCCACCTACGGCAAGCTGACCCTGAAGTTCATCTGCACC
ACCGGCAAGCTGCCCGTGCCCTGGCCCACCCTCGTGACCACCCTGACCTACGGCGTGCAGTGCTTCAGCC
GCTACCCCGACCACATGAAGCAGCACGACTTCTTCAAGTCCGCCATGCCCGAAGGCTACGTCCAGGAGCG
CACCATCTTCTTCAAGGACGACGGCAACTACAAGACCCGCGCCGAGGTGAAGTTCGAGGGCGACACCCTG
GTGAACCGCATCGAGCTGAAGGGCATCGACTTCAAGGAGGACGGCAACATCCTGGGGCACAAGCTGGAGT
ACAACTACAACAGCCACAACGTCTATATCATGGCCGACAAGCAGAAGAACGGCATCAAGGTGAACTTCAA
GATCCGCCACAACATCGAGGACGGCAGCGTGCAGCTCGCCGACCACTACCAGCAGAACACCCCCATCGGC
GACGGCCCCGTGCTGCTGCCCGACAACCACTACCTGAGCACCCAGTCCGCCCTGAGCAAAGACCCCAACG
AGAAGCGCGATCACATGGTCCTGCTGGAGTTCGTGACCGCCGCCGGGATCACTCTCGGCATGGACGAGCT
GTACAAGTCCGGACTCAGATCTCGAGCTCAAGCTTCGAATTCTGCATCCAATTTACTGACCGTACACCAA
AATTTGCCTGCATTACCGGTCGATGCAACGAGTGATGAGGTTCGCAAGAACCTGATGGACATGTTCAGGG
ATCGCCAGGCGTTTTCTGAGCATACCTGGAAAATGCTTCTGTCCGTTTGCCGGTCGTGGGCGGCATGGTG
CAAGTTGAATAACCGGAAATGGTTTCCCGCAGAACCTGAAGATGTTCGCGATTATCTTCTATATCTTCAG
GCGCGCGGTCTGGCAGTAAAAACTATCCAGCAACATTTGGGCCAGCTAAACATGCTTCATCGTCGGTCCG
GGCTGCCACGACCAAGTGACAGCAATGCTGTTTCACTGGTTATGCGGCGGATCCGAAAAGAAAACGTTGA
TGCCGGTGAACGTGCAAAACAGGCTCTAGCGTTCGAACGCACTGATTTCGACCAGGTTCGTTCACTCATG
GAAAATAGCGATCGCTGCCAGGATATACGTAATCTGGCATTTCTGGGGATTGCTTATAACACCCTGTTAC
GTATAGCCGAAATTGCCAGGATCAGGGTTAAAGATATCTCACGTACTGACGGTGGGAGAATGTTAATCCA
TATTGGCAGAACGAAAACGCTGGTTAGCACCGCAGGTGTAGAGAAGGCACTTAGCCTGGGGGTAACTAAA
CTGGTCGAGCGATGGATTTCCGTCTCTGGTGTAGCTGATGATCCGAATAACTACCTGTTTTGCCGGGTCA
GAAAAAATGGTGTTGCCGCGCCATCTGCCACCAGCCAGCTATCAACTCGCGCCCTGGAAGGGATTTTTGA
AGCAACTCATCGATTGATTTACGGCGCTAAGGATGACTCTGGTCAGAGATACCTGGCCTGGTCTGGACAC
AGTGCCCGTGTCGGAGCCGCGCGAGATATGGCCCGCGCTGGAGTTTCAATACCGGAGATCATGCAAGCTG
GTGGCTGGACCAATGTAAATATTGTCATGAACTATATCCGTAACCTGGATAGTGAAACAGGGGCAATGGT
GCGCCTGCTGGAAGATGGCGATTAAGCTAGCGTTAACTCTAGAGATCCGCGGCCGCATCGATTCGACCCT
GTGGAATGTGTGTCAGTTAGGGTGTGGAAAGTCCCCAGGCTCCCCAGCAGGCAGAAGTATGCAAAGCATG
CATCTCAATTAGTCAGCAACCAGGTGTGGAAAGTCCCCAGGCTCCCCAGCAGGCAGAAGTATGCAAAGCA
TGCATCTCAATTAGTCAGCAACCATAGTCCCGCCCCTAACTCCGCCCATCCCGCCCCTAACTCCGCCCAG
TTCCGCCCATTCTCCGCCCCATGGCTGACTAATTTTTTTTATTTATGCAGAGGCCGAGGCCGCCTCGGCC
TCTGAGCTATTCCAGAAGTAGTGAGGAGGCTTTTTTGGAGGCCTAGGCTTTTGCAAAAAGCTTACCATGA
CCGAGTACAAGCCCACGGTGCGCCTCGCCACCCGCGACGACGTCCCCAGGGCCGTACGCACCCTCGCCGC
CGCGTTCGCCGACTACCCCGCCACGCGCCACACCGTCGATCCGGACCGCCACATCGAGCGGGTCACCGAG
CTGCAAGAACTCTTCCTCACGCGCGTCGGGCTCGACATCGGCAAGGTGTGGGTCGCGGACGACGGCGCCG
CGGTGGCGGTCTGGACCACGCCGGAGAGCGTCGAAGCGGGGGCGGTGTTCGCCGAGATCGGCCCGCGCAT
GGCCGAGTTGAGCGGTTCCCGGCTGGCCGCGCAGCAACAGATGGAAGGCCTCCTGGCGCCGCACCGGCCC
AAGGAGCCCGCGTGGTTCCTGGCCACCGTCGGCGTCTCGCCCGACCACCAGGGCAAGGGTCTGGGCAGCG
CCGTCGTGCTCCCCGGAGTGGAGGCGGCCGAGCGCGCCGGGGTGCCCGCCTTCCTGGAGACCTCCGCGCC
CCGCAACCTCCCCTTCTACGAGCGGCTCGGCTTCACCGTCACCGCCGACGTCGAGGTGCCCGAAGGACCG
CGCACCTGGTGCATGACCCGCAAGCCCGGTGCCTGACGCCCGCCCCACGACCCGCAGCGCCCGACCGAAA
GGAGCGCACGACCCCATGCATCGATTAGTCCAATTTGTTAAAGACAGGATAACCTCGAGGGCGCGCCGAA
TTCGATATCAAGCTTATCGATAATCAACCTCTGGATTACAAAATTTGTGAAAGATTGACTGGTATTCTTA
ACTATGTTGCTCCTTTTACGCTATGTGGATACGCTGCTTTAATGCCTTTGTATCATGCTATTGCTTCCCG
TATGGCTTTCATTTTCTCCTCCTTGTATAAATCCTGGTTGCTGTCTCTTTATGAGGAGTTGTGGCCCGTT
GTCAGGCAACGTGGCGTGGTGTGCACTGTGTTTGCTGACGCAACCCCCACTGGTTGGGGCATTGCCACCA
CCTGTCAGCTCCTTTCCGGGACTTTCGCTTTCCCCCTCCCTATTGCCACGGCGGAACTCATCGCCGCCTG
CCTTGCCCGCTGCTGGACAGGGGCTCGGCTGTTGGGCACTGACAATTCCGTGGTGTTGTCGGGGAAATCA
TCGTCCTTTCCTTGGCTGCTCGCCTGTGTTGCCACCTGGATTCTGCGCGGGACGTCCTTCTGCTACGTCC
CTTCGGCCCTCAATCCAGCGGACCTTCCTTCCCGCGGCCTGCTGCCGGCTCTGCGGCCTCTTCCGCGTCT
TCGCCTTCGCCCTCAGACGAGTCGGATCTCCCTTTGGGCCGCCTCCCCGCATCGATACCGTCGACCTCGA
GACCTAGAAAAACATGGAGCAATCACAAGTAGCAATACAGCAGCTACCAATGCTGATTGTGCCTGGCTAG
AAGCACAAGAGGAGGAGGAGGTGGGTTTTCCAGTCACACCTCAGGTACCTTTAAGACCAATGACTTACAA
GGCAGCTGTAGATCTTAGCCACTTTTTAAAAGAAAAGGGGGGACTGGAAGGGCTAATTCACTCCCAACGA
AGACAAGATATCCTTGATCTGTGGATCTACCACACACAAGGCTACTTCCCTGATTGGCAGAACTACACAC
CAGGGCCAGGGATCAGATATCCACTGACCTTTGGATGGTGCTACAAGCTAGTACCAGTTGAGCAAGAGAA
GGTAGAAGAAGCCAATGAAGGAGAGAACACCCGCTTGTTACACCCTGTGAGCCTGCATGGGATGGATGAC
CCGGAGAGAGAAGTATTAGAGTGGAGGTTTGACAGCCGCCTAGCATTTCATCACATGGCCCGAGAGCTGC
ATCCGGACTGTACTGGGTCTCTCTGGTTAGACCAGATCTGAGCCTGGGAGCTCTCTGGCTAACTAGGGAA
CCCACTGCTTAAGCCTCAATAAAGCTTGCCTTGAGTGCTTCAAGTAGTGTGTGCCCGTCTGTTGTGTGAC
TCTGGTAACTAGAGATCCCTCAGACCCTTTTAGTCAGTGTGGAAAATCTCTAGCAGGGCCCGTTTAAACC
CGCTGATCAGCCTCGACTGTGCCTTCTAGTTGCCAGCCATCTGTTGTTTGCCCCTCCCCCGTGCCTTCCT
TGACCCTGGAAGGTGCCACTCCCACTGTCCTTTCCTAATAAAATGAGGAAATTGCATCGCATTGTCTGAG
TAGGTGTCATTCTATTCTGGGGGGTGGGGTGGGGCAGGACAGCAAGGGGGAGGATTGGGAAGACAATAGC
AGGCATGCTGGGGATGCGGTGGGCTCTATGGCTTCTGAGGCGGAAAGAACCAGCTGGGGCTCTAGGGGGT
ATCCCC
[123 nt withheld, positions 13913-14035]
CGCCGGCTTTCCCGTC
[74 nt withheld, positions 14052-14125]
A
[49 nt withheld, positions 14127-14175]
CCTTTGACGTTGGAGTCC
