>Addgene plasmid #67503 | pF CAG luc-EGFP-cre puro | addgene partial sequence | sequence record 120086 | pLEXmLIC-Fwd 5'-TAGAGCCTCTGCTAACCATGTTCATGCC-3'
GCTCCTGGGCAACGTGCTGGTTATTGTGCTGTCTCATCATTTTGGCAAAGGATCCGCCGCCACCATGGAA
GACGCCAAAAACATAAAGAAAGGCCCGGCGCCATTCTATCCTCTAGAGGATGGAACCGCTGGAGAGCAAC
TGCATAAGGCTATGAAGAGATACGCCCTGGTTCCTGGAACAATTGCTTTTACAGATGCACATATCGAGGT
GAACATCACGTACGCGGAATACTTCGAAATGTCCGTTCGGTTGGCAGAAGCTATGAAACGATATGGGCTG
AATACAAATCACAGAATCGTCGTATGC
