>Addgene plasmid #67503 | pF CAG luc-EGFP-cre puro | addgene partial sequence | sequence record 120089 | Luc-F 5'-CAGTCAAGTAACAACCGCGA-3'
TTGTGTTTGTGGACGAAGTACCGAAAGGTCTTACCGGAAAACTCGACGCAAGAAAAATCAGAGAGATCCT
CATAAAGGCCAAGAAGGGCGGAAAGTCCAAATTGGCTAGCGGATCCGGAATGGTGAGCAAGGGCGAGGAG
CTGTTCACCGGGGTGGTGCCCATCCTGGTCGAGCTGGACGGCGACGTAAACGGCCACAAGTTCAGCGTGT
CCGGCGAGGGCGAGGGCGATGCCACCTACGGCAAGCTGACCCTGAAGTTCATCTGCACCACCGGCAAGCT
GCCCGTGCCCTGGCCCACCCTCGTGACCACCCTGACCTACGGCGTGCAGTGCTTCAGCCGCTACCCCGAC
CACATGAAGCAGCACGACTTCTTCAAGTCCGCCATGCCCGAAGGCTACGTCCAGGAGCGCACCATCTTCT
TCAAGGACGACGGCAACTACA
