>Addgene plasmid #67503 | pF CAG luc-EGFP-cre puro | addgene partial sequence | sequence record 120115 | N-ter GFP 5'-GGATCACTCTCGGCATGG-3'
TCCGGACTCAGATCTCGAGCTCAAGCTTCGAATTCTGCATCCAATTTACTGACCGTACACCAAAATTTGC
CTGCATTACCGGTCGATGCAACGAGTGATGAGGTTCGCAAGAACCTGATGGACATGTTCAGGGATCGCCA
GGCGTTTTCTGAGCATACCTGGAAAATGCTTCTGTCCGTTTGCCGGTCGTGGGCGGCATGGTGCAAGTTG
AATAACCGGAAATGGTTTCCCGCAGAACCTGAAGATGTTCGCGATTATCTTCTATATCTTCAGGCGCGCG
GTCTGGCAGTAAAAACTATCCAGCAACATTTGGGCCAGCTAAACATGCTTCATCGTCGGTCCGGGCTGCC
ACGACCAAGTGACAGCAATGCTGTTTCACTGGTTATGCGGCGGATCCGAAAAGAAAACGTTGATGCCGGT
GAACGTGCAAAACAGGCTCTAGCGTTCGAACGCACTGATTTCGACCAGGTTCGTTCACTCATGGAAAATA
GCGATCGCTGCCAGGATATACGTAATCTGGCATTTCTGGGGATTGCTTATAACACCCTGTTACGTATAGC
CGAAATTGCCAGGATCAGGGTTAAAGATATCTCACGTACTGACGGTGGGAGAATGTTAATCCATATTGGC
AGAACGAAAACGCTGGTTAGCACCGCAGGTGTAGAGAAGGCACTTAGCCTGGGGGTAACTAAACTGGTCG
AGCGATGGATTTCCGTCTCTGGTGTAGCTGATGATCCGAATAACTACCTGTTTTGCCGGGTCAGAAAAAA
TGGTGTTGCCGCGCCATCTGCCACCAGCCAGCTATCAACTCGCGCCCTGGAAGGGATTTTTGAAGCAACT
CATCGATTGATTTACGGCGCTAAGGATGACTCTGGTCAGAGATACCTGGCCTGGTCTGGACACAGTGCCC
GTGTCGGAGCCGCGCGAGATATGGCCCGCGCTGGAGTTTCAATACC
