>Addgene plasmid #67503 | pF CAG luc-EGFP-cre puro | addgene partial sequence | sequence record 120117 | Cre-F 5'-tttacggcgctaaggatgac-3'
CTGGCCTGGTCTGGACACAGTGCCCGTGTCGGAGCCGCGCGAGATATGGCCCGCGCTGGAGTTTCAATAC
CGGAGATCATGCAAGCTGGTGGCTGGACCAATGTAAATATTGTCATGAACTATATCCGTAACCTGGATAG
TGAAACAGGGGCAATGGTGCGCCTGCTGGAAGATGGCGATTAAGCTAGCGTTAACTCTAGAGATCCGCGG
CCGCATCGATTCGACCCTGTGGAATGTGTGTCAGTTAGGGTGTGGAAAGTCCCCAGGCTCCCCAGCAGGC
AGAAGTATGCAAAGCATGCATCTCAATTAGTCAGCAACCAGGTGTGGAAAGTCCCCAGGCTCCCCAGCAG
GCAGAAGTATGCAAAGCATGCATCTCAATTAGTCAGCAACCATAGTCCCGCCCCTAACTCCGCCCATCCC
GCCCCTAACTCCGCCCAGTTCCGCCCATTCTCCGCCCCATGGCTGACTAATTTTTTTTATTTATGCAGAG
GCCGAGGCCGCCTCGGCCTCTGAGCTATTCCAGAAGTAGTGAGGAGGCTTTTTTGGAGGCCTAGGCTTTT
GCAAAAAGCTTACCATGACCGAGTACAAGCCCACGGTGCGCCTCGCCACCCGCGACGACGTCCCCAGGGC
CGTACGCACCCTCGCCGCCGCGTTCGCCGACTACCCCGCCACGCGCCACACCGTCGATCCGGACCGCCAC
ATCGAGCGGGTCACCGAGCTGCAAGAACTCTTCCTCACGCGCGTCGGGCTCGACATCGGCAAGGTGTGGG
TCGCGGACGACGGCGCCGCGGTGGCGGTCTGGACCACGCCGGAGAGCGTCGAAGCGGGGGCGGTGTTCGC
CGAGATCGGCCCGCGCATGGCCGAGTTGAGCGGT
